Addgene plasmid #169626: pTS2321
Purpose: Tier-2 co-expression vector encoding PhCMV-driven SEAP coupled to fluorescent reporter iRFP670 and PmPGK1-driven secreted Nluc coupled to fluorescent reporter mTagBFP2 that is insulated via a 5' CoTC insulator sequence (PhCMV-SEAP-p2A-iRFP670-pA::CoTC-PmPGK1-IgkSS-Nluc-p2A-mTagBFP2-pA::A3-pA).
Depositing lab: Martin Fussenegger. Depositing organization: ETH Zurich (Swiss Federal Institute of Technology). Publication: A versatile plasmid architecture for mammalian synthetic biology (VAMSyB). Haellman V, Strittmatter T, Bertschi A, Stucheli P, Fussenegger M. Metab Eng. 2021 Jul;66:41-50. doi: 10.1016/j.ymben.2021.04.003. Epub 2021 Apr 18. PubMed 33857582.
Backbone
  Vector backbone: pVH1002 (pUC57-based)
  Backbone size w/o insert (bp): 2689
  Vector type: Mammalian Expression
Growth in bacteria
  Bacterial resistance: Ampicillin, 100 μg/mL
  Growth temperature: 37°C
  Growth strain: DH5alpha
  Copy number: High Copy
Gene/Insert
  Gene/Insert name: PCMV-driven expression of SEAP and iRFP and CoTC-modulated PPGK-driven expression of secreted Nluc and mTagBFP2 (alt name: PCMV-SEAP-p2a-iRFP::CoTC-PPGK-IgkSS-Nluc-p2a-mTagBFP2::A3)
  Species: H. sapiens (human); Synthetic
  Promoter: PhCMV / PPGK
  Cloning method: Restriction Enzyme; 5′ cloning site Unknown (unknown if destroyed)
  Sequencing primers: 5′ AmpStart; 3′ CTGGCACGACAGGTTTCCCGACTGG
Terms and licenses: Academic/Nonprofit Terms; Industry Terms: Not Available to Industry
How to cite: pTS2321 was a gift from Martin Fussenegger (Addgene plasmid # 169626 ; http://n2t.net/addgene:169626 ; RRID:Addgene_169626)
