[The description below was written by a language model from this plasmid's Addgene catalogue record and pLannotate feature annotations shown in this document.]
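Description:
pTS2321 is a mammalian expression plasmid of about 8.3 kb, described in its record as a "Tier-2" co-expression vector of a modular plasmid architecture for mammalian synthetic biology. It is built on pVH1002, a pUC57-derived backbone. In E. coli it is maintained at high copy through the ColE1/pUC-type origin and selected with ampicillin via the β-lactamase gene. Short lacZα, lacI and CAP-site fragments near the origin are remnants of the cloning backbone. No mammalian selection marker is annotated.

The payload consists of two tandem transcription units in the same orientation. In the first, the human CMV immediate-early enhancer/promoter drives SEAP, the secreted form of human placental alkaline phosphatase (annotated as an ALPP fragment). SEAP is joined through a P2A self-cleaving peptide to the near-infrared fluorescent protein iRFP670, which needs biliverdin as a cofactor, and the unit ends with the bGH polyadenylation signal. The second unit begins with a β-globin co-transcriptional cleavage (CoTC) element. This serves as a 5' insulator, promoting termination of any read-through transcription from the upstream cassette before it reaches the next promoter. It is followed by the mouse PGK1 promoter, which drives NanoLuc fused to an Igκ leader for secretion. NanoLuc is linked by P2A to the blue fluorescent protein mTagBFP2, and the unit terminates at a synthetic poly(A) signal. According to the catalogue entry, a third "A3" position with a poly(A) follows; the feature table shows no coding content there.

Each unit therefore yields a secreted enzyme that can be assayed in culture supernatant and a cell-retained fluorescent reporter. This allows independent quantification of both cassettes, apparently to assess how CoTC insulation affects interference between neighbouring expression units.
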