Features (pLannotate 1.2.2; 20 found; start..end, strand, type, name):
      1..861     -  CDS            AmpR: β-lactamase; bla; confers resistance to ampicillin, carbenicillin, and related antibiotics
    862..966     -  promoter       AmpR promoter: bla
   1112..1415    +  enhancer       CMV enhancer: human cytomegalovirus immediate early enhancer
   1416..1619    +  promoter       CMV promoter: human cytomegalovirus (CMV) immediate early promoter
   1615..1648    +  LTR            5' LTR (truncated) (fragment): truncated 5' long terminal repeat (LTR) from HIV-1
   1664..1682    +  promoter       T7 promoter: promoter for bacteriophage T7 RNA polymerase
   1756..3252    +  CDS            ALPP (fragment): PPB1_HUMAN - Also known as PLAP. Experimental evidence at protein level: Swiss-Prot protein existence level 1. From Homo sapiens (Human).
   3364..4293    +  CDS            iRFP670: iRFP670 is a basic (constitutively fluorescent) near ir fluorescent protein published in 2013, derived from Rhodopseudomonas palustris CGA009. It has low acid sensitivity. It requires the cofactor biliverdin for fluorescence.
   4360..4584    +  polyA_signal   bGH poly(A) signal: bovine growth hormone polyadenylation signal
   4593..4610    +  promoter       SV40 promoter (fragment): SV40 enhancer and early promoter
   4650..4841    +  ncRNA          CoTC ribozyme: Accession: RF00621 - Beta-globin co-transcriptional cleavage ribozyme
   5076..5575    +  promoter       PGK promoter: mouse phosphoglycerate kinase 1 promoter
   5628..5687    +  sig_peptide    Igκ leader: leader sequence from mouse immunoglobulin κ light chain
   5706..6218    +  CDS            Nluc: NanoLuc® luciferase human codon-optimized
   6321..7028    +  CDS            mTagBFP2: mTagBFP2 is a basic (constitutively fluorescent) blue fluorescent protein published in 2011, derived from Entacmaea quadricolor. It is reported to be a very rapidly-maturing monomer with very low acid sensitivity.
   7106..7127    +  polyA_signal   poly(A) signal (fragment): synthetic polyadenylation signal
   7167..7183    -  CDS            lacZα (fragment): LacZα fragment of β-galactosidase; lacZ fragment
   7322..7343    -  protein_bind   CAP binding site: CAP binding activates transcription in the presence of cAMP. E. coli catabolite activator protein
   7356..7448    -  CDS            lacI (fragment): lac repressor; lacI; The lac repressor binds to the lac operator to inhibit transcription in E. coli. This inhibition can be relieved by adding lactose or isopropyl-β-D-thiogalactopyranoside (IPTG).
   7631..8219    -  rep_origin     ori: high-copy-number ColE1/pMB1/pBR322/pUC origin of replication
>Addgene plasmid #169626 | pTS2321 | addgene full sequence | sequence record 372399 | Addgene NGS Result
TTACCAATGCTTAATCAGTGAGGCACCTATCTCAGCGATCTGTCTATTTCGTTCATCCATAGTTGCCTGA
CTCCCCGTCGTGTAGATAACTACGATACGGGAGGGCTTACCATCTGGCCCCAGTGCTGCAATGATACCGC
GGCTCCCACGCTCACCGGCTCCAGATTTATCAGCAATAAACCAGCCAGCCGGAAGGGCCGAGCGCAGAAG
TGGTCCTGCAACTTTATCCGCCTCCATCCAGTCTATTAATTGTTGCCGGGAAGCTAGAGTAAGTAGTTCG
CCAGTTAATAGTTTGCGCAACGTTGTTGCCATTGCTACAGGCATCGTGGTGTCACGCTCGTCGTTTGGTA
TGGCTTCATTCAGCTCCGGTTCCCAACGATCAAGGCGAGTTACATGATCCCCCATGTTGTGCAAAAAAGC
GGTTAGCTCCTTCGGTCCTCCGATCGTTGTCAGAAGTAAGTTGGCCGCAGTGTTATCACTCATGGTTATG
GCAGCACTGCATAATTCTCTTACTGTCATGCCATCCGTAAGATGCTTTTCTGTGACTGGTGAGTACTCAA
CCAAGTCATTCTGAGAATAGTGTATGCGGCGACCGAGTTGCTCTTGCCCGGCGTCAATACGGGATAATAC
CGCGCCACATAGCAGAACTTTAAAAGTGCTCATCATTGGAAAACGTTCTTCGGGGCGAAAACTCTCAAGG
ATCTTACCGCTGTTGAGATCCAGTTCGATGTAACCCACTCGTGCACCCAACTGATCTTCAGCATCTTTTA
CTTTCACCAGCGTTTCTGGGTGAGCAAAAACAGGAAGGCAAAATGCCGCAAAAAAGGGAATAAGGGCGAC
ACGGAAATGTTGAATACTCATACTCTTCCTTTTTCAATATTATTGAAGCATTTATCAGGGTTATTGTCTC
ATGAGCGGATACATATTTGAATGTATTTAGAAAAATAAACAAATAGGGGTTCCGCGCACATTTCCCCGAA
AAGTGCCACCTGACGTCTAAGAAACCAAGATCTCCACGCGTGGTACCCTCGAGTTGACATTGATTATTGA
GTAGTTATTAATAGTAATCAATTACGGGGTCATTAGTTCATAGCCCATATATGGAGTTCCGCGTTACATA
ACTTACGGTAAATGGCCCGCCTGGCTGACCGCCCAACGACCCCCGCCCATTGACGTCAATAATGACGTAT
GTTCCCATAGTAACGCCAATAGGGACTTTCCATTGACGTCAATGGGTGGAGTATTTACGGTAAACTGCCC
ACTTGGCAGTACATCAAGTGTATCATATGCCAAGTACGCCCCCTATTGACGTCAATGACGGTAAATGGCC
CGCCTGGCATTATGCCCAGTACATGACCTTATGGGACTTTCCTACTTGGCAGTACATCTACGTATTAGTC
ATCGCTATTACCATGGTGATGCGGTTTTGGCAGTACATCAATGGGCGTGGATAGCGGTTTGACTCACGGG
GATTTCCAAGTCTCCACCCCATTGACGTCAATGGGAGTTTGTTTTGGCACCAAAATCAACGGGACTTTCC
AAAATGTCGTAACAACTCCGCCCCATTGACGCAAATGGGCGGTAGGCGTGTACGGTGGGAGGTCTATATA
AGCAGAGCTCTCTGGCTAACTAGAGAACCCACTGCTTACTGGCTTATCGAAATTAATACGACTCACTATA
GGGAGACCCAAGCTGTTCGAAGCGGAATTCACCATGACTAGTCTGCTGCTGCTGCTGCTGGGCCTGAGAC
TGCAGCTGAGCCTGGGCATCATCCCCGTGGAGGAGGAGAACCCCGACTTCTGGAACAGAGAGGCCGCCGA
GGCCCTGGGCGCCGCCAAGAAGCTGCAGCCCGCCCAGACCGCCGCCAAGAACCTGATCATCTTCCTGGGC
GACGGCATGGGCGTGAGCACCGTGACCGCCGCCAGAATCCTGAAGGGCCAGAAGAAGGACAAGCTGGGCC
CCGAGATCCCCCTGGCCATGGACAGATTCCCCTACGTGGCCCTGAGCAAGACCTACAACGTGGACAAGCA
CGTGCCCGACAGCGGCGCCACCGCCACCGCCTACCTGTGCGGCGTGAAGGGCAACTTCCAGACCATCGGC
CTGAGCGCCGCCGCCAGATTCAACCAGTGCAACACCACCAGAGGCAACGAGGTGATCAGCGTGATGAACA
GAGCCAAGAAGGCCGGCAAGAGCGTGGGCGTGGTGACCACCACCAGAGTGCAGCACGCCAGCCCCGCCGG
CACCTACGCCCACACCGTGAACAGAAACTGGTACAGCGACGCCGACGTGCCCGCCAGCGCCAGACAGGAG
GGCTGCCAGGACATCGCCACCCAGCTGATCAGCAACATGGACATCGACGTGATCCTGGGCGGCGGCAGAA
AGTACATGTTCAGAATGGGCACCCCCGACCCCGAGTACCCCGACGACTACAGCCAGGGCGGCACCAGACT
GGACGGCAAGAACCTGGTGCAGGAGTGGCTGGCCAAGAGACAGGGCGCCAGATACGTGTGGAACAGAACC
GAGCTGATGCAGGCCAGCCTGGACCCCAGCGTGACCCACCTGATGGGCCTGTTCGAGCCCGGCGACATGA
AGTACGAGATCCACAGAGACAGCACCCTGGACCCCAGCCTGATGGAGATGACCGAGGCCGCCCTGAGACT
GCTGAGCAGAAACCCCAGAGGCTTCTTCCTGTTCGTGGAGGGCGGCAGAATCGACCACGGCCACCACGAG
AGCAGAGCCTACAGAGCCCTGACCGAGACCATCATGTTCGACGACGCCATCGAGAGAGCCGGCCAGCTGA
CCAGCGAGGAGGACACCCTGAGCCTGGTGACCGCCGACCACAGCCACGTGTTCAGCTTCGGCGGCTACCC
CCTGAGAGGCAGCAGCATCTTCGGCCTGGCCCCCGGCAAGGCCAGAGACAGAAAGGCCTACACCGTGCTG
CTGTACGGCAACGGCCCCGGCTACGTGCTGAAGGACGGCGCCAGACCCGACGTGACCGAGAGCGAGAGCG
GCAGCCCCGAGTACAGACAGCAGAGCGCCGTGCCCCTGGACGAGGAGACCCACGCCGGCGAGGACGTGGC
CGTGTTCGCCAGAGGCCCCCAGGCCCACCTGGTGCACGGCGTGCAGGAGCAGACCTTCATCGCCCACGTG
ATGGCCTTCGCCGCCTGCCTGGAGCCCTACACCGCCTGCGACCTGGCCCCCCCCGCCGGCACCACCGACG
CCGCCCACCCCGGCTACAGCAGAGTGGGCGCCGCCGGCAGATTCGAGCAGACCGCTAGTGGTGGTTCTGG
TGGAAGCGGAGCTACTAACTTCAGCCTGCTGAAGCAGGCTGGTGACGTGGAGGAGAACCCTGGACCTGCT
AGTGCGCGTAAGGTCGATCTCACCTCCTGCGATCGCGAGCCGATCCACATCCCCGGCAGCATTCAGCCGT
GCGGCTGCCTGCTTGCCTGCGACGCGCAGGCGGTGCGGATCACGCGCATTACGGAAAATGCCGGCGCGTT
CTTTGGACGCGAAACTCCGCGGGTCGGTGAGCTACTCGCCGATTACTTCGGCGAGACCGAAGCCCATGCG
CTGCGCAACGCACTGGCGCAGTCCTCCGATCCAAAGCGACCGGCGCTGATCTTCGGTTGGCGCGACGGCC
TGACCGGCCGCACCTTCGACATCTCACTGCATCGCCATGACGGTACATCGATCATCGAGTTCGAGCCTGC
GGCGGCCGAACAGGCCGACAATCCGCTGCGGCTGACGCGGCAGATCATCGCGCGCACCAAAGAACTGAAG
TCGCTCGAAGAGATGGCCGCACGGGTGCCGCGCTATCTGCAGGCGATGCTCGGCTATCACCGCGTGATGT
TGTACCGCTTCGCGGACGACGGCTCCGGGATGGTGATCGGCGAGGCGAAGCGCAGCGACCTCGAGAGCTT
TCTCGGTCAGCACTTTCCGGCGTCGCTGGTCCCGCAGCAGGCGCGGCTACTGTACTTGAAGAACGCGATC
CGCGTGGTCTCGGATTCGCGCGGCATCAGCAGCCGGATCGTGCCCGAGCACGACGCCTCCGGCGCCGCGC
TCGATCTGTCGTTCGCGCACCTGCGCAGCATCTCGCCCTGCCATCTCGAATTTCTGCGGAACATGGGCGT
CAGCGCCTCGATGTCGCTGTCGATCATCATTGACGGCACGCTATGGGGATTGATCATCTGTCATCATTAC
GAGCCGCGTGCCGTGCCGATGGCGCAGCGCGTCGCGGCCGAAATGTTCGCCGACTTCTTATCGCTGCACT
TCACCGCCGCCCACCACCAACGCGCTAGCGGATCCACCGGTGTCTAGAAAGCTTTGAGGCCGGCCTGCAG
GCCCGCTGATCAGCCTCGACTGTGCCTTCTAGTTGCCAGCCATCTGTTGTTTGCCCCTCCCCCGTGCCTT
CCTTGACCCTGGAAGGTGCCACTCCCACTGTCCTTTCCTAATAAAATGAGGAAATTGCATCGCATTGTCT
GAGTAGGTGTCATTCTATTCTGGGGGGTGGGGTGGGGCAGGACAGCAAGGGGGAGGATTGGGAAGACAAT
AGCAGGCATGCTGGGGATGCGGTGGGCTCTATGGTAGCTTAGGAGGCGGAAAGAACCAGCGCGTATGTCC
CTTATGGTGCTTCTGGCTCTGCAGTTATTAGCATAGTGTTACCATCAACCACCTTAACTTCATTTTTCTT
ATTCAATACCTAGGTAGGTAGATGCTAGATTCTGGAAATAAAATATGAGTCTCAAGTGGTCCTTGTCCTC
TCTCCCAGTCAAATTCTGAATCTAGTTGGCAAGATTCTGAAATCAAGGCATATAATCAGTAATAAGTGAT
GATAGAAGGGTATATAGAAGAATTTTATTATATGAGAGGGTGAAACCCTCAAAATGAAATGAAATCAGAC
CCTTGTCTTACACCATAAACAAAAATAAATTTGAATGGGTTAAAGAATTAAACTAAGACCTAAAACCATA
AAAATTTTTAAAGAAATCAAAAGAAGAAAATTCTAATATTCACGTTGCAGCCGTTTTTTGAATTTGATAT
GAGAAGCAAAGGCAACAAGGTACCCTCGAGCTACCGGGTAGGGGAGGCGCTTTTCCCAAGGCAGTCTGGA
GCATGCGCTTTAGCAGCCCCGCTGGGCACTTGGCGCTACACAAGTGGCCTCTGGCCTCGCACACATTCCA
CATCCACCGGTAGGCGCCAACCGGCTCCGTTCTTTGGTGGCCCCTTCGCGCCACCTTCTACTCCTCCCCT
AGTCAGGAAGTTCCCCCCCGCCCCGCAGCTCGCGTCGTGCAGGACGTGACAAATGGAAGTAGCACGTCTC
AGTAGTCTCGTGCAGATGGACAGCACCGCTGAGCAATGGAAGCGGGTAGGCCTTTGGGGCAGCGGCCAAT
AGCAGCTTTGCTCCTTCGCTTTCTGGGCTCAGAGGCTGGGAAGGGGTGGGTCCGGGGGCGGGCTCAGGGG
CGGGCTCAGGGGCGGGGCGGGCGCCCGAAGGTCCTCCGGAGGCCCGGCATTCTGCACGCTTCAAAAGCGC
ACGTCTGCCGCGCTGTTCTCCTCTTCCTCATCTCCGGGCCTTTCGACCTCCAGCCCGAGCTCGGTATAGG
TTCGAAGCGGAATTCACCATGACTAGTGAGACAGACACACTCCTGCTATGGGTACTGCTGCTCTGGGTTC
CAGGTTCCACTGGTGACGCTAGTGGTGGTTCTGGTATGGTCTTCACACTCGAAGATTTCGTTGGGGACTG
GCGACAGACAGCCGGCTACAACCTGGACCAAGTCCTTGAACAGGGAGGTGTGTCCAGTTTGTTTCAGAAT
CTCGGGGTGTCCGTAACTCCGATCCAAAGGATTGTCCTGAGCGGTGAAAATGGGCTGAAGATCGACATCC
ATGTCATCATCCCGTATGAAGGTCTGAGCGGCGACCAAATGGGCCAGATCGAAAAAATTTTTAAGGTGGT
GTACCCTGTGGATGATCATCACTTTAAGGTGATCCTGCACTATGGCACACTGGTAATCGACGGGGTTACG
CCGAACATGATCGACTATTTCGGACGGCCGTATGAAGGCATCGCCGTGTTCGACGGCAAAAAGATCACTG
TAACAGGGACCCTGTGGAACGGCAACAAAATTATCGACGAGCGCCTGATCAACCCCGACGGCTCCCTGCT
GTTCCGAGTAACCATCAACGGAGTGACCGGCTGGCGGCTGTGCGAACGCATTCTGGCGGCTAGTGGTGGT
TCTGGTGGAAGCGGAGCTACTAACTTCAGCCTGCTGAAGCAGGCTGGTGACGTGGAGGAGAACCCTGGAC
CTGCTAGTGGTGGTTCTGGTGTGTCTAAGGGCGAAGAGCTGATTAAGGAGAACATGCACATGAAGCTGTA
CATGGAGGGCACCGTGGACAACCATCACTTCAAGTGCACATCCGAGGGCGAAGGCAAGCCCTACGAGGGC
ACCCAGACCATGAGAATCAAGGTGGTCGAGGGCGGCCCTCTCCCCTTCGCCTTCGACATCCTGGCTACTA
GCTTCCTCTACGGCAGCAAGACCTTCATCAACCACACCCAGGGCATCCCCGACTTCTTCAAGCAGTCCTT
CCCTGAGGGCTTCACATGGGAGAGAGTCACCACATACGAAGACGGGGGCGTGCTGACCGCTACCCAGGAC
ACCAGCCTCCAGGACGGCTGCCTCATCTACAACGTCAAGATCAGAGGGGTGAACTTCACATCCAACGGCC
CTGTGATGCAGAAGAAAACACTCGGCTGGGAGGCCTTCACCGAGACGCTGTACCCCGCTGACGGCGGCCT
GGAAGGCAGAAACGACATGGCCCTGAAGCTCGTGGGCGGGAGCCATCTGATCGCAAACGCCAAGACCACA
TATAGATCCAAGAAACCCGCTAAGAACCTCAAGATGCCTGGCGTCTACTATGTGGACTACAGACTGGAAA
GAATCAAGGAGGCCAACAACGAGACCTACGTCGAGCAGCACGAGGTGGCAGTGGCCAGATACTGCGACCT
CCCTAGCAAACTGGGGCACAAACTTAATGCTAGCGGATCCACCGGTGTCTAGAAAGCTATACAGGTGCAC
CGCTTTATAATAAAACTGATACAGAGAACGTTATCATGTGTGTTGGTTTTTTTTGTGTGTGCGGTTTAAG
GGAGCCTCGGTCATAGCTGTTTCCTGTGTAAAACGACGGCCAGCGCGGGAGACGGTCAGTTCGTCTCCAG
CTCAGAAATTATGAGAGCGTTTAATAAAGTATTGACTATGGTTGACAAAACGTGTGTTGGAGTTTTTTGT
GTGCTTTGTCATCAACTGAGCCAGTAGGTCGAGGGTGCCTAATGAGTGAGCTAACTCACATTAATTGCGT
TGCGCTCACTGCCCGCTTTCCAGTCGGGAAACCTGTCGTGCCAGCTGCATTAATGAATCGGCCAACGCGC
GGGGAGAGGCGGTTTGCGTATTGGGCGCTCTTCCGCTTCCTCGCTCACTGACTCGCTGCGCTCGGTCGTT
CGGCTGCGGCGAGCGGTATCAGCTCACTCAAAGGCGGTAATACGGTTATCCACAGAATCAGGGGATAACG
CAGGAAAGAACATGTGAGCAAAAGGCCAGCAAAAGGCCAGGAACCGTAAAAAGGCCGCGTTGCTGGCGTT
TTTCCATAGGCTCCGCCCCCCTGACGAGCATCACAAAAATCGACGCTCAAGTCAGAGGTGGCGAAACCCG
ACAGGACTATAAAGATACCAGGCGTTTCCCCCTGGAAGCTCCCTCGTGCGCTCTCCTGTTCCGACCCTGC
CGCTTACCGGATACCTGTCCGCCTTTCTCCCTTCGGGAAGCGTGGCGCTTTCTCATAGCTCACGCTGTAG
GTATCTCAGTTCGGTGTAGGTCGTTCGCTCCAAGCTGGGCTGTGTGCACGAACCCCCCGTTCAGCCCGAC
CGCTGCGCCTTATCCGGTAACTATCGTCTTGAGTCCAACCCGGTAAGACACGACTTATCGCCACTGGCAG
CAGCCACTGGTAACAGGATTAGCAGAGCGAGGTATGTAGGCGGTGCTACAGAGTTCTTGAAGTGGTGGCC
TAACTACGGCTACACTAGAAGAACAGTATTTGGTATCTGCGCTCTGCTGAAGCCAGTTACCTTCGGAAAA
AGAGTTGGTAGCTCTTGATCCGGCAAACAAACCACCGCTGGTAGCGGTGGTTTTTTTGTTTGCAAGCAGC
AGATTACGCGCAGAAAAAAAGGATCTCAAGAAGATCCTTTGATCTTTTCTACGGGGATTATCAAAAAGGA
TCTTCACCTAGATCCTTTTAAATTAAAAATGAAGTTTTAAATCAATCTAAAGTATATATGAGTAAACTTG
GTCTGACAG
